>Addgene plasmid #80019 | pcDNA 3.1 (+) Tac-delta scr | addgene partial sequence | sequence record 152371 | CMV-F 5'-CGCAAATGGGCGGTAGGCGTG-3'
GCAGAGCTCTCTGGCTAACTAGAGAACCCACTGCTTACTGGCTTATCGAAATTAATACGACTCACTATAG
GGAGACCCAAGCTGGCTAGCGTTTAAACTTAAGATGGATTCATACCTGCTGATGTGGGGACTGCTCACGT
TCATCATGGTGCCTGGCTGCCAGGCAGAGCTCTGTGACGATGACCCGCCAGAGATCCCACACGCCACATT
CAAAGCCATGGCCTACAAGGAAGGAACCATGTTGAACTGTGAATGCAAGAGAGGTTTCCGCAGAATAAAA
AGCGGGTCACTCTATATGCTCTGTACAGGAAACTCTAGCCACTCGTCCTGGGACAACCAATGTCAATGCA
CAAGCTCTGCCACTCGGAACACAACGAAACAAGTGACACCTCAACCTGAAGAACAGAAAGAAAGGAAAAC
CACAGAAATGCAAAGTCCAATGCAGCCAGTGGACCAAGCGAGCCTTCCAGGTCACTGCAGGGAACCTCCA
CCATGGGAAAATGAAGCCACAGAGAGAATTTATCATTTCGTGGTGGGGCAGATGGTTTATTATCAGTGCG
TCCAGGGATACAGGGCTCTACACAGAGGTCCTGCTGAGAGCGTCTGCAAAATGACCCACGGGAAGACAAG
GTGGACCCAGCCCCAGCTCATATGCACAGGTGAAATGGAGACCAGTCAGTTTCCAGGTGAAGAGAAGCCT
CAGGCAAGCCCCGAAGGCCGTCCTGAGAGTGAGACTTCCTGCCTCGTCACAACAACAGATTTTCAAATAC
AGACAGAAATGGCTGCAACCATGGAGACGTCCATATTTACAACAGAGTACCAGGTAGCAGTGGCCGGCTG
TGTTTTCCTGCTGATCAGCGTCCTCCTCCTGAGTGGGCTCACCTGGCAGCGGAAGCTTCGCTTCGGATTC
AAATAAGGATCCACTAGTCCAGTGTGGTGGAATTCTGCAGATATCCAGCACAGTGGCGGCCGCTCGAGTC
TAGAGGGCCCGTTTAAACCCGCTGATCAGCCTCGACTGTGCCTTCTAGTTGCCAGCCATCTGTTGTTTGC
CC
