>Addgene plasmid #80019 | pcDNA 3.1 (+) Tac-delta scr | addgene partial sequence | sequence record 152373 | BGH-rev 5'-TAGAAGGCACAGTCGAGG-3'
TCTAGACTCGAGCGGCCGCCACTGTGCTGGATATCTGCAGAATTCCACCACACTGGACTAGTGGATCCTT
ATTTGAATCCGAAGCGAAGCTTCCGCTGCCAGGTGAGCCCACTCAGGAGGAGGACGCTGATCAGCAGGAA
AACACAGCCGGCCACTGCTACCTGGTACTCTGTTGTAAATATGGACGTCTCCATGGTTGCAGCCATTTCT
GTCTGTATTTGAAAATCTGTTGTTGTGACGAGGCAGGAAGTCTCACTCTCAGGACGGCCTTCGGGGCTTG
CCTGAGGCTTCTCTTCACCTGGAAACTGACTGGTCTCCATTTCACCTGTGCATATGAGCTGGGGCTGGGT
CCACCTTGTCTTCCCGTGGGTCATTTTGCAGACGCTCTCAGCAGGACCTCTGTGTAGAGCCCTGTATCCC
TGGACGCACTGATAATAAACCATCTGCCCCACCACGAAATGATAAATTCTCTCTGTGGCTTCATTTTCCC
ATGGTGGAGGTTCCCTGCAGTGACCTGGAAGGCTCGCTTGGTCCACTGGCTGCATTGGACTTTGCATTTC
TGTGGTTTTCCTTTCTTTCTGTTCTTCAGGTTGAGGTGTCACTTGTTTCGTTGTGTTCCGAGTGGCAGAG
CTTGTGCATTGACATTGGTTGTCCCAGGACGAGTGGCTAGAGTTTCCTGTACAGAGCATATAGAGTGACC
CGCTTTTTATTCTGCGGAAACCTCTCTTGCATTCACAGTTCAACATGGTTCCTTCCTTGTAGGCCATGGC
TTTGAATGTGGCGTGTGGGATCTCTGGCGGGTCATCGTCACAGAGCTCTGCCTGGCAGCCAGGCACCATG
ATGAACGTGAGCAGTCCCCACATCAGCAGGTATGAATCCATCTTAAGTTTAAACGCTAGCCAGCTTGGGT
CTCCCTATAGTGAGTCGTATTAATTTCGATAAGCCAGTAAGCAGTGGGTTCTCTAGTTAGCCAGAGAGCT
CTGCTTATATAGACCTCCCACCGTACACGCCTACCGCCCATTTGCGTCAATGG
