[The description below was written by a language model from this plasmid's Addgene catalogue record.]
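Description:
pcDNA 3.1 (+) Tac-delta scr is a mammalian expression plasmid built on the pcDNA3.1(+)hygro backbone. It is propagated in E. coli as a high-copy plasmid under ampicillin selection, and it carries a hygromycin resistance marker that allows selection of stably transfected mammalian cells. No feature table accompanies the record, so the details of the backbone elements are not documented beyond these catalogue fields. The listed sequencing primers, one in the CMV promoter and one in the BGH region, are consistent with the insert lying between the CMV promoter and the bovine growth hormone polyadenylation signal typical of pcDNA3.1 vectors.

The insert is a chimeric protein derived from human Tac (CD25, the interleukin-2 receptor alpha chain encoded by IL2RA), expressed from the CMV promoter. Amino acids 1 to 263 of CD25 are fused at the C terminus to a short seven-residue peptide. The "scr" in the name, together with the associated study on the membrane-proximal KXGFFKR motif of alpha-integrin cytoplasmic tails, suggests that this peptide is a scrambled version of that conserved motif, although the record does not say so explicitly. Tac chimeras of this kind use the CD25 portion as a neutral carrier to present a short cytoplasmic sequence at the membrane, separated from the rest of its native protein. On that reading, the construct would most plausibly serve as a sequence-scrambled control alongside a Tac fusion bearing the intact motif, in experiments on how the motif contributes to chemoresistance. The cloning method is not recorded.
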