Addgene plasmid #80019: pcDNA 3.1 (+) Tac-delta scr
Purpose: Mammalian expression of Tac-delta scr
Depositing lab: Chinten James Lim. Depositing organization: University of British Columbia. Publication: The membrane-proximal KXGFFKR motif of alpha-integrin mediates chemoresistance. Liu CC, Leclair P, Yap SQ, Lim CJ. Mol Cell Biol. 2013 Nov;33(21):4334-45. doi: 10.1128/MCB.00580-13. Epub 2013 Sep 3. PubMed 24001772.
Backbone
  Vector backbone: pcDNA3.1(+)hygro
  Vector type: Mammalian Expression
  Selectable markers: Hygromycin
Growth in bacteria
  Bacterial resistance: Ampicillin, 100 μg/mL
  Growth temperature: 37°C
  Growth strain: DH5alpha
  Copy number: High Copy
Gene/Insert
  Gene/Insert name: Tac (alt name: CD25)
  Species: H. sapiens (human)
  Mutation: CD25 amino acids 1 to 263 fused to KLRFGFK
  Entrez Gene: IL2RA (a.k.a. CD25, IDDM10, IL2R, IMD41, TCGFR, p55)
  Promoter: CMV
  Tag / fusion protein: KLRFGFK (C terminal on insert)
  Cloning method: Unknown
  Sequencing primers: 5′ CMV-F; 3′ BGH-Rev
Terms and licenses: Academic/Nonprofit Terms; Industry Terms: Not Available to Industry
How to cite: pcDNA 3.1 (+) Tac-delta scr was a gift from Chinten James Lim (Addgene plasmid # 80019 ; http://n2t.net/addgene:80019 ; RRID:Addgene_80019)
